>Addgene plasmid #53876 | C21orf91_pCSdest | addgene partial sequence | sequence record 166604 | SP6 5'-ATTTAGGTGACACTATAG-3'
CCATCGATTCGAATTCAAGGATCACAAGTTTGTACAAAAAAGCAGGCACCATGAACGAAGAGGAGCAGTT
TGTAAACATTGATTTGAATGATGACAACATTTGCAGTGTTTGTAAACTGGGAACAGACAAAGAAACACTC
TCCTTCTGCCACATTTGTTTTGAGCTAAATATTGAGGGGGTACCAAAGTCTGATCTCTTGCACACCAAAT
CATTAAGGGGCCATAAAGACTGCTTTGAAAAATACCATTTAATTGCAAACCAGGGTTGTCCTCGATCTAA
GCTTTCAAAAAGTACTTATGAAGAAGTTAAAACCATTTTGAGTAAGAAGATAAACTGGATTGTGCAGTAT
GCACAAAATAAGGATCTGGATTCAGATTCTGAATGTTCTAAAAACCCCCAGCATCATCTGTTTAATTTCA
GGCATAAGCCAGAAGAAAAATTACTCCCACAGTTTGAGTCCCAAGTACCAAAATATTCTGCAAAATGGAT
AGATGGAAGTGCAGGTGGCATCTCTAACTGTACACAAAGAATTTTGGAGCAGAGGGAAAATACAGACTTT
GGACTTTCTATGTTACAAGATTCAGGTGCCACTTTATGTCGTAACAGTGTATTGTGGCCTCATAGTCACA
ACCAGGCACAGAAAAAAGAAGAGACAATCTCTAGTCCAGAGGCTAATGTCCAGACCCAGCATCCACATTA
CAGCAGAGAGGAATTGAATTCGATGACTCTTGGTGAGGTAGAGCAACTGAATGCAAAGCTCCTACAGCAA
ATCCAGGTTTTTGAAGAGTTAACTCACCAAGTGCAAGAAA
