>Addgene plasmid #53876 | C21orf91_pCSdest | addgene partial sequence | sequence record 166605 | EBV-rev 5'-GTGGTTTGTCCAAACTCATC-3'
ATACGACTCACTATAGTTCTAGAGGCTCGAGAGGATCACCACTTTGTACAAGAAAGCTGGGTTTCAGTTG
TTTATGGGTAGGTGCGACTTCATTCCTGTTCGCCCTACTTGCAGACATGGTAACTTAGAACAGTTCTTCA
GAAGCTGTTCGATGGCAACGTGGCGGACATGGAGCTGTGAGGCCAAAGAATCTTTTTCTTGCACTTGGTG
AGTTAACTCTTCAAAAACCTGGATTTGCTGTAGGAGCTTTGCATTCAGTTGCTCTACCTCACCAAGAGTC
ATCGAATTCAATTCCTCTCTGCTGTAATGTGGATGCTGGGTCTGGACATTAGCCTCTGGACTAGAGATTG
TCTCTTCTTTTTTCTGTGCCTGGTTGTGACTATGAGGCCACAATACACTGTTACGACATAAAGTGGCACC
TGAATCTTGTAACATAGAAAGTCCAAAGTCTGTATTTTCCCTCTGCTCCAAAATTCTTTGTGTACAGTTA
GAGATGCCACCTGCACTTCCATCTATCCATTTTGCAGAATATTTTGGTACTTGGGACTCAAACTGTGGGA
GTAATTTTTCTTCTGGCTTATGCCTGAAATTAAACAGATGATGCTGGGGGTTTTTAGAACATTCAGAATC
TGAATCCAGATCCTTATTTTGTGCATACTGCACAATCCAGTTTATCTTCTTACTCAAAATGGTTTTAACT
TCTTCATAAGTACTTTTTGAAAGCTTAGATCGAGGACAACCCTGGTTTGCAATTAAATGGTATTTTTCAA
AGCAGTCTTTATGGCCCCTTAATGATTTGGTGTGCAAGAGATCAGACTTTGGTACCCCCTCAATATTTAG
CTCAAA
