[The description below was written by a language model from this plasmid's Addgene catalogue record.]
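Description:
C21orf91_pCSdest is an expression plasmid carrying the human C21orf91 open reading frame (also known as EURL, among other aliases) in the pCSDest backbone, a Gateway destination vector derived from the pCS2 family. The insert is recorded as 891 bp in a backbone of about 4.1 kb without insert, and was introduced by Gateway recombination, so it is expected to be flanked by the att sites left behind by that reaction. The depositor's comment points to a cDNA clone accession as the source of the coding sequence. No epitope tags, fusion partners or reporters are listed. The plasmid is maintained in E. coli as a high-copy construct under ampicillin selection. No feature table is provided, so the origin of replication, polyadenylation signal and other backbone elements are not stated in the record.

Two promoters are recorded upstream of the insert, CMV and SP6, which give the construct a dual purpose. The CMV promoter drives constitutive transcription by RNA polymerase II after the DNA is delivered into vertebrate cells, consistent with its catalogue classification as a mammalian expression vector. The SP6 bacteriophage promoter allows in vitro transcription of sense mRNA from the same template, which can then be microinjected into embryos. The associated publication is a survey of how human chromosome 21 genes affect early development in zebrafish, so this plasmid appears to be one member of a clone set built for overexpressing individual chromosome 21 genes, probably through synthesised mRNA, to screen for developmental phenotypes relevant to gene dosage effects.
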