Addgene plasmid #53876: C21orf91_pCSdest
Depositing lab: Roger Reeves. Depositing organization: Johns Hopkins University and School of Medicine. Publication: Survey of Human Chromosome 21 Gene Expression Effects on Early Development in Danio rerio. Edie S, Zaghloul NA, Leitch CC, Klinedinst DK, Lebron J, Thole JF, McCallion AS, Katsanis N, Reeves RH. G3 (Bethesda). 2018 Jul 2;8(7):2215-2223. doi: 10.1534/g3.118.200144. PubMed 29760202.
Backbone
  Vector backbone: pCSDest
  Backbone manufacturer: Lawson Lab (Addgene Plasmid 22423)
  Backbone size w/o insert (bp): 4095
  Vector type: Mammalian Expression
Growth in bacteria
  Bacterial resistance: Ampicillin, 100 μg/mL
  Growth temperature: 37°C
  Growth strain: Top10
  Copy number: High Copy
Gene/Insert
  Gene/Insert name: C21orf91
  Species: H. sapiens (human)
  Insert size (bp): 891
  Entrez Gene: C21orf91 (a.k.a. EURL, YG81, C21orf14, C21orf38, DKFZp781D1223)
  Promoter: SP6 and CMV
  Cloning method: Gateway Cloning
  Sequencing primers: 5′ CMV-F; 3′ EBV-Rev
Terms and licenses: Academic/Nonprofit Terms; Industry Terms
Depositor comments: BC015468
How to cite: C21orf91_pCSdest was a gift from Roger Reeves (Addgene plasmid # 53876 ; http://n2t.net/addgene:53876 ; RRID:Addgene_53876)
